Addgene plasmid #44802: pFSBC38
Depositing lab: Christopher Marx. Depositing organization: Harvard University. Publication: FREQ-Seq: a rapid, cost-effective, sequencing-based method to determine allele frequencies directly from mixed populations. Chubiz LM, Lee MC, Delaney NF, Marx CJ. PLoS One. 2012;7(10):e47959. doi: 10.1371/journal.pone.0047959. Epub 2012 Oct 31. PubMed 23118913.
Backbone
  Vector backbone: pUC19
Growth in bacteria
  Bacterial resistance: Ampicillin, 100 μg/mL
  Growth temperature: 37°C
  Growth strain: DH10B
  Copy number: High Copy
Gene/Insert
  Gene/Insert name: FREQ-Seq Barcode: ATTGTA
  Species: Synthetic
  Cloning method: Unknown
  Sequencing primers: 5′ pBR322ori-F
Terms and licenses: Academic/Nonprofit Terms; Industry Terms: Not Available to Industry
Depositor comments: These plasmids are used to generate bridging primers with Illumina-compatible barcodes for allele frequency sequencing (FREQ-Seq). Similar to RNA-Seq, the FREQ-Seq method can rapidly determine allele frequencies directly from mixed populations with minimal library preparation.
How to cite: pFSBC38 was a gift from Christopher Marx (Addgene plasmid # 44802 ; http://n2t.net/addgene:44802 ; RRID:Addgene_44802)
