[The description below was written by a language model from this plasmid's Addgene catalogue record and pLannotate feature annotations shown in this document.]
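Description:
pFSBC38 is a small (about 2.4 kb) bacterial cloning plasmid built on the pUC19 backbone, one member of a series of barcode-carrying templates made for the FREQ-Seq allele-frequency sequencing method. It is propagated in E. coli as a high-copy plasmid through the ColE1/pMB1-type pUC origin and is selected with ampicillin, with β-lactamase expressed from its native bla promoter. These are the only intact functional units found in the annotated sequence. The remaining hits are short fragments of lacI, lacZα, the pBR322 bom region and rop. They appear to be remnants of the parental backbone or short chance matches rather than working genes, which suggests the usual lacZα/polylinker region of pUC19 has been largely removed or replaced.

The payload is a synthetic insert listed only as a FREQ-Seq barcode. Each plasmid in the series carries a distinct six-nucleotide index, and this one holds the barcode assigned to number 38. The automated feature table does not annotate the barcode or any adapter sequence, so its exact position and flanking elements cannot be read from the record, and the cloning method is listed as unknown. There is no expression cassette, reporter or tag, because the plasmid serves purely as a DNA template.

According to the depositor, these plasmids are used to generate bridging primers carrying Illumina-compatible barcodes. In FREQ-Seq, such primers allow a locus of interest to be amplified from mixed populations and tagged per sample. Many samples can then be pooled and sequenced, and allele frequencies are determined directly from read counts with minimal library preparation.
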