Features (pLannotate 1.2.2; 7 found; start..end, strand, type, name):
      1..93      +  CDS            lacI (fragment): lac repressor; lacI; The lac repressor binds to the lac operator to inhibit transcription in E. coli. This inhibition can be relieved by adding lactose or isopropyl-β-D-thiogalactopyranoside (IPTG).
    173..189     -  CDS            lacZα (fragment): LacZα fragment of β-galactosidase; lacZ fragment
    189..268     -  misc_feature   bom (fragment): basis of mobility region from pBR322
    370..405     -  CDS            rop (fragment): Rop protein, which maintains plasmids at low copy number; rop
    500..604     +  promoter       AmpR promoter: bla
    605..1465    +  CDS            AmpR: β-lactamase; bla; confers resistance to ampicillin, carbenicillin, and related antibiotics
   1636..2224    +  rep_origin     ori: high-copy-number ColE1/pMB1/pBR322/pUC origin of replication
>Addgene plasmid #44802 | pFSBC38 | depositor full sequence | sequence record 61410 | pFSBC38 sequence 2406 bps
GCGCCCAATACGCAAACCGCCTCTCCCCGCGCGTTGGCCGATTCATTAATGCAGCTGGCACGACAGGTTT
CCCGACTGGAAAGCGGGCAGTGAGCGCAACGCAATTAAAATGATACGGCGACCACCGAGATCTACACTCT
TTCCCTACACGACGCTCTTCCGATCTATTGTAGTAAAACGACGGCCAGTTACGCATCTGTGCGGTATTTC
ACACCGCATATGGTGCACTCTCAGTACAATCTGCTCTGATGCCGCATAGTTAAGCCAGCCCCGACACCCG
CCAACACCCGCTGACGCGCCCTGACGGGCTTGTCTGCTCCCGGCATCCGCTTACAGACAAGCTGTGACCG
TCTCCGGGAGCTGCATGTGTCAGAGGTTTTCACCGTCATCACCGAAACGCGCGAGACGAAAGGGCCTCGT
GATACGCCTATTTTTATAGGTTAATGTCATGATAATAATGGTTTCTTAGACGTCAGGTGGCACTTTTCGG
GGAAATGTGCGCGGAACCCCTATTTGTTTATTTTTCTAAATACATTCAAATATGTATCCGCTCATGAGAC
AATAACCCTGATAAATGCTTCAATAATATTGAAAAAGGAAGAGTATGAGTATTCAACATTTCCGTGTCGC
CCTTATTCCCTTTTTTGCGGCATTTTGCCTTCCTGTTTTTGCTCACCCAGAAACGCTGGTGAAAGTAAAA
GATGCTGAAGATCAGTTGGGTGCACGAGTGGGTTACATCGAACTGGATCTCAACAGCGGTAAGATCCTTG
AGAGTTTTCGCCCCGAAGAACGTTTTCCAATGATGAGCACTTTTAAAGTTCTGCTATGTGGCGCGGTATT
ATCCCGTATTGACGCCGGGCAAGAGCAACTCGGTCGCCGCATACACTATTCTCAGAATGACTTGGTTGAG
TACTCACCAGTCACAGAAAAGCATCTTACGGATGGCATGACAGTAAGAGAATTATGCAGTGCTGCCATAA
CCATGAGTGATAACACTGCGGCCAACTTACTTCTGACAACGATCGGAGGACCGAAGGAGCTAACCGCTTT
TTTGCACAACATGGGGGATCATGTAACTCGCCTTGATCGTTGGGAACCGGAGCTGAATGAAGCCATACCA
AACGACGAGCGTGACACCACGATGCCTGTAGCAATGGCAACAACGTTGCGCAAACTATTAACTGGCGAAC
TACTTACTCTAGCTTCCCGGCAACAATTAATAGACTGGATGGAGGCGGATAAAGTTGCAGGACCACTTCT
GCGCTCGGCCCTTCCGGCTGGCTGGTTTATTGCTGATAAATCTGGAGCCGGTGAGCGTGGGTCTCGCGGT
ATCATTGCAGCACTGGGGCCAGATGGTAAGCCCTCCCGTATCGTAGTTATCTACACGACGGGGAGTCAGG
CAACTATGGATGAACGAAATAGACAGATCGCTGAGATAGGTGCCTCACTGATTAAGCATTGGTAACTGTC
AGACCAAGTTTACTCATATATACTTTAGATTGATTTAAAACTTCATTTTTAATTTAAAAGGATCTAGGTG
AAGATCCTTTTTGATAATCTCATGACCAAAATCCCTTAACGTGAGTTTTCGTTCCACTGAGCGTCAGACC
CCGTAGAAAAGATCAAAGGATCTTCTTGAGATCCTTTTTTTCTGCGCGTAATCTGCTGCTTGCAAACAAA
AAAACCACCGCTACCAGCGGTGGTTTGTTTGCCGGATCAAGAGCTACCAACTCTTTTTCCGAAGGTAACT
GGCTTCAGCAGAGCGCAGATACCAAATACTGTTCTTCTAGTGTAGCCGTAGTTAGGCCACCACTTCAAGA
ACTCTGTAGCACCGCCTACATACCTCGCTCTGCTAATCCTGTTACCAGTGGCTGCTGCCAGTGGCGATAA
GTCGTGTCTTACCGGGTTGGACTCAAGACGATAGTTACCGGATAAGGCGCAGCGGTCGGGCTGAACGGGG
GGTTCGTGCACACAGCCCAGCTTGGAGCGAACGACCTACACCGAACTGAGATACCTACAGCGTGAGCTAT
GAGAAAGCGCCACGCTTCCCGAAGGGAGAAAGGCGGACAGGTATCCGGTAAGCGGCAGGGTCGGAACAGG
AGAGCGCACGAGGGAGCTTCCAGGGGGAAACGCCTGGTATCTTTATAGTCCTGTCGGGTTTCGCCACCTC
TGACTTGAGCGTCGATTTTTGTGATGCTCGTCAGGGGGGCGGAGCCTATGGAAAAACGCCAGCAACGCGG
CCTTTTTACGGTTCCTGGCCTTTTGCTGGCCTTTTGCTCACATGTTCTTTCCTGCGTTATCCCCTGATTC
TGTGGATAACCGTATTACCGCCTTTGAGTGAGATGATACCGCTCGCCGCAGCCGAACGACCGAGCGCAGC
GAGTCAGTGAGCGAGGAATCGGAAGA
