>Addgene plasmid #44802 | pFSBC38 | addgene partial sequence | sequence record 63027 | pBR322ori-F 5'-GGGAAACGCCTGGTATCTTT-3'
GATTTTTGTGATGCTCGTCAGGGGGGCGGAGCCTATGGAAAAACGCCAGCAACGCGGCCTTTTTACGGTT
CCTGGCCTTTTGCTGGCCTTTTGCTCACATGTTCTTTCCTGCGTTATCCCCTGATTCTGTGGATAACCGT
ATTACCGCCTTTGAGTGAGATGATACCGCTCGCCGCAGCCGAACGACCGAGCGCAGCGAGTCAGTGAGCG
AGGAATCGGAAGAGCGCCCAATACGCAAACCGCCTCTCCCCGCGCGTTGGCCGATTCATTAATGCAGCTG
GCACGACAGGTTTCCCGACTGGAAAGCGGGCAGTGAGCGCAACGCAATTAAAATGATACGGCGACCACCG
AGATCTACACTCTTTCCCTACACGACGCTCTTCCGATCTATTGTAGTAAAACGACGGCCAGTTACGCATC
TGTGCGGTATTTCACACCGCATATGGTGCACTCTCAGTACAATCTGCTCTGATGCCGCATAGTTAAGCCA
GCCCCGACACCCGCCAACACCCGCTGACGCGCCCTGACGGGCTTGTCTGCTCCCGGCATCCGCTTACAGA
CAAGCTGTGACCGTCTCCGGGAGCTGCATGTGTCAGAGGTTTTCACCGTCATCACCGAAACGCGCGAGAC
GAAAGGGCCTCGTGATACGCCTATTTTTATAGGTTAATGTCATGATAATAATGGTTTCTTAGACGTCAGG
TGGCACTTTTCGGGGAAATGTGCGCGGAACCCCTATTTGTTTATTTTTCTAAATACATTCAAATATGTAT
CCGCTCATGAGACAATAACCCTGATAAATGCTTCAATAATATTGAA
